Addgene plasmid #44445: pEGFP-N1-delta30-TFEB
Depositing lab: Shawn Ferguson. Depositing organization: Yale University. Publication: The Transcription Factor TFEB Links mTORC1 Signaling to Transcriptional Control of Lysosome Homeostasis. Roczniak-Ferguson A, Petit CS, Froehlich F, Qian S, Ky J, Angarola B, Walther TC, Ferguson SM. Sci Signal. 2012 Jun 12;5(228):ra42. 10.1126/scisignal.2002790 PubMed 22692423.
Backbone
  Vector backbone: pEGFP-N1
  Backbone manufacturer: Glontech
  Backbone size w/o insert (bp): 4733
  Total vector size (bp): 6061
  Vector type: Mammalian Expression
  Selectable markers: Neomycin (select with G418)
Growth in bacteria
  Bacterial resistance: Kanamycin, 50 μg/mL
  Growth temperature: 37°C
  Growth strain: DH5alpha
  Copy number: Low Copy
Gene/Insert
  Gene/Insert name: TFEB
  Species: H. sapiens (human)
  Insert size (bp): 1321
  Mutation: Deleted amino acids 1-30; H32D
  Entrez Gene: TFEB (a.k.a. ALPHATFEB, BHLHE35, TCFEB)
  Tag / fusion protein: GFP (C terminal on backbone)
  Cloning method: Restriction Enzyme; 5′ cloning site HindIII (not destroyed); 3′ cloning site KpnI (not destroyed)
  Sequencing primers: 5′ CGCAAATGGGCGGTAGGCGTG; 3′ CGTCGCCGTCCAGCTCGACCAG
Resource information
  A portion of this plasmid was derived from a plasmid made by: Andrea Ballabio, TIGEM, Naples, Italy
Terms and licenses: Academic/Nonprofit Terms; Industry Terms: Not Available to Industry
Depositor comments: The first 30 amino acids of the TFEB insert (up to M31) were deleted. In order to create an optimal Kozak sequence at the new start site (M31), an additional mutation was introduced that changed the second amino acid from H to D (H32D mutation relative to the wild-type sequence).
How to cite: pEGFP-N1-delta30-TFEB was a gift from Shawn Ferguson (Addgene plasmid # 44445 ; http://n2t.net/addgene:44445 ; RRID:Addgene_44445)
