[The description below was written by a language model from this plasmid's Addgene catalogue record and pLannotate feature annotations shown in this document.]
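Description:
pEGFP-N1-delta30-TFEB is a mammalian expression plasmid of about 6.1 kb built on the pEGFP-N1 backbone. It encodes an N-terminally truncated form of human transcription factor TFEB fused at its C terminus to EGFP. The TFEB fragment was inserted between the HindIII and KpnI sites of the multiple cloning site, in frame with the downstream EGFP coding sequence. Transcription is driven by the human cytomegalovirus immediate early enhancer and promoter and terminated by the SV40 polyadenylation signal.

The insert lacks the first 30 amino acids of TFEB, so translation begins at the native methionine 31. To give this new start site an optimal Kozak context, the following residue was changed from histidine to aspartate (H32D in wild-type numbering).

A single NeoR/KanR gene (Tn5 aminoglycoside phosphotransferase) provides selection in both hosts. A bacterial promoter drives it for kanamycin resistance in E. coli, and the SV40 early promoter with the HSV TK polyadenylation signal drives it for G418 selection of transfected mammalian cells. The plasmid replicates through a ColE1/pUC-type origin, which the feature table annotates as high copy although the catalogue entry lists it as low copy. It also carries an f1 origin for single-stranded DNA production. The short large T antigen, ble and bGH poly(A) hits in the annotation are fragments, most likely incidental matches within backbone sequence rather than functional elements.

TFEB is a master regulator of lysosomal biogenesis and autophagy, and the associated publication concerns its control by mTORC1 signalling. The GFP fusion allows the truncated protein's expression and subcellular localisation to be followed in live or fixed cells, presumably for comparison with full-length TFEB to assess the contribution of the N-terminal 30 residues.
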