Features (pLannotate 1.2.2; 16 found; start..end, strand, type, name):
     61..364     +  enhancer       CMV enhancer: human cytomegalovirus immediate early enhancer
    365..568     +  promoter       CMV promoter: human cytomegalovirus (CMV) immediate early promoter
    591..627     +  misc_feature   MCS (fragment): multiple cloning site
    676..1971    +  CDS            TFEB (fragment): TFEB_HUMAN - Also known as BHLHE35. Experimental evidence at protein level: Swiss-Prot protein existence level 1. Transcription factor that acts as a master regulator of lysosomal biogenesis, autophagy, lysosomal exocytosis, lipid catabolism, energy metabolism and immune response (PubMed:21617040, PubMed:22576015, PubMed:22343943, PubMed:22692423, PubMed:30120233, PubMed:31672913). Specifically recognizes and binds E-box sequences (5'-CANNTG-3'); efficient DNA-binding requires dimerization with itself or with another MiT/TFE family member such as TFE3 or MITF (PubMed:1748288, PubMed:19556463,
   1974..2000    +  misc_feature   MCS (fragment): multiple cloning site
   2008..2727    +  CDS            EGFP: the original enhanced GFP (Yang et al., 1996) mammalian codon-optimized
   2744..2827    +  CDS            large T antigen (fragment): large T antigen from SV40 (simian virus 40)
   2850..2971    +  polyA_signal   SV40 poly(A) signal: SV40 polyadenylation signal
   3005..3433    -  rep_origin     f1 ori (sequence partly withheld): f1 bacteriophage origin of replication; arrow indicates direction of (+) strand synthesis
   3460..3564    +  promoter       AmpR promoter: bla
   3566..3923    +  promoter       SV40 promoter: SV40 enhancer and early promoter
   3958..4752    +  CDS            NeoR/KanR: aminoglycoside phosphotransferase from Tn5; aph(3')-II (or nptII); confers resistance to neomycin, kanamycin, and G418 (Geneticin®)
   4773..4925    +  CDS            ble (fragment): BLE_KLEPN - Experimental evidence at protein level: Swiss-Prot protein existence level 1. Binding protein with a strong affinity to the bleomycin family of antibiotics. Binds to CL990; an antimitotic-antibiotic compound. From Klebsiella pneumoniae.
   4984..5031    +  polyA_signal   HSV TK poly(A) signal: herpes simplex virus thymidine kinase polyadenylation signal (Cole and Stacy, 1985)
   5122..5138    -  polyA_signal   bGH poly(A) signal (fragment): bovine growth hormone polyadenylation signal
   5360..5948    +  rep_origin     ori: high-copy-number ColE1/pMB1/pBR322/pUC origin of replication
>Addgene plasmid #44445 | pEGFP-N1-delta30-TFEB | depositor full sequence | sequence record 60643 | pEGFP-N1-delta30-TFEB sequence 6062 bps
TAGTTATTAATAGTAATCAATTACGGGGTCATTAGTTCATAGCCCATATATGGAGTTCCGCGTTACATAA
CTTACGGTAAATGGCCCGCCTGGCTGACCGCCCAACGACCCCCGCCCATTGACGTCAATAATGACGTATG
TTCCCATAGTAACGCCAATAGGGACTTTCCATTGACGTCAATGGGTGGAGTATTTACGGTAAACTGCCCA
CTTGGCAGTACATCAAGTGTATCATATGCCAAGTACGCCCCCTATTGACGTCAATGACGGTAAATGGCCC
GCCTGGCATTATGCCCAGTACATGACCTTATGGGACTTTCCTACTTGGCAGTACATCTACGTATTAGTCA
TCGCTATTACCATGGTGATGCGGTTTTGGCAGTACATCAATGGGCGTGGATAGCGGTTTGACTCACGGGG
ATTTCCAAGTCTCCACCCCATTGACGTCAATGGGAGTTTGTTTTGGCACCAAAATCAACGGGACTTTCCA
AAATGTCGTAACAACTCCGCCCCATTGACGCAAATGGGCGGTAGGCGTGTACGGTGGGAGGTCTATATAA
GCAGAGCTGGTTTAGTGAACCGTCAGATCCGCTAGCGCTACCGGACTCAGATCTCGAGCTCAAGCTTGCC
ACCATGGATTACATGCAGCAGCAGCAGCAGCAGCAACAGCAGCAGCTCGGAGGGCCGCCCACCCCGGCCA
TCAATACCCCCGTCCACTTCCAGTCGCCACCACCTGTGCCTGGGGAGGTGTTGAAGGTGCAGTCCTACCT
GGAGAATCCCACATCCTACCATCTGCAGCAGTCGCAGCATCAGAAGGTGCGGGAGTACCTGTCCGAGACC
TATGGGAACAAGTTTGCTGCCCACATCAGCCCAGCCCAGGGCTCTCCGAAACCCCCACCAGCCGCCTCCC
CAGGGGTGCGAGCTGGACACGTGCTGTCCTCCTCCGCTGGCAACAGTGCTCCCAATAGCCCCATGGCCAT
GCTGCACATTGGCTCCAACCCTGAGAGGGAGTTGGATGATGTCATTGACAACATTATGCGTCTGGACGAT
GTCCTTGGCTACATCAATCCTGAAATGCAGATGCCCAACACGCTACCCCTGTCCAGCAGCCACCTGAATG
TGTACAGCAGCGACCCCCAGGTCACAGCCTCCCTGGTGGGCGTCACCAGCAGCTCCTGCCCTGCGGACCT
GACCCAGAAGCGAGAGCTCACAGATGCTGAGAGCAGGGCCCTGGCCAAGGAGCGGCAGAAGAAAGACAAT
CACAACTTAATTGAAAGGAGACGAAGGTTCAACATCAATGACCGCATCAAGGAGTTGGGAATGCTGATCC
CCAAGGCCAATGACCTGGACGTGCGCTGGAACAAGGGCACCATCCTCAAGGCCTCTGTGGATTACATCCG
GAGGATGCAGAAGGACCTGCAAAAGTCCAGGGAGCTGGAGAACCACTCTCGCCGCCTGGAGATGACCAAC
AAGCAGCTCTGGCTCCGTATCCAGGAGCTGGAGATGCAGGCTCGAGTGCACGGCCTCCCTACCACCTCCC
CGTCCGGCATGAACATGGCTGAGCTGGCCCAGCAGGTGGTGAAGCAGGAGCTGCCTAGCGAAGAGGGCCC
AGGGGAGGCCCTGATGCTGGGGGCTGAGGTCCCTGACCCTGAGCCACTGCCAGCTCTGCCCCCGCAAGCC
CCGCTGCCCCTGCCCACCCAGCCACCATCCCCATTCCATCACCTGGACTTCAGCCACAGCCTGAGCTTTG
GGGGCAGGGAGGACGAGGGTCCCCCGGGCTACCCCGAACCCCTGGCGCCGGGGCATGGCTCCCCATTCCC
CAGCCTGTCCAAGAAGGATCTGGACCTCATGCTCCTGGACGACTCACTGCTACCGCTGGCCTCTGATCCA
CTTCTGTCCACCATGTCCCCCGAGGCCTCCAAGGCCAGCAGCCGCCGGAGCAGCTTCAGCATGGAGGAGG
GCGATGTGCTGAAGGTACCGCGGGCCCGGGATCCACCGGTCGCCACCATGGTGAGCAAGGGCGAGGAGCT
GTTCACCGGGGTGGTGCCCATCCTGGTCGAGCTGGACGGCGACGTAAACGGCCACAAGTTCAGCGTGTCC
GGCGAGGGCGAGGGCGATGCCACCTACGGCAAGCTGACCCTGAAGTTCATCTGCACCACCGGCAAGCTGC
CCGTGCCCTGGCCCACCCTCGTGACCACCCTGACCTACGGCGTGCAGTGCTTCAGCCGCTACCCCGACCA
CATGAAGCAGCACGACTTCTTCAAGTCCGCCATGCCCGAAGGCTACGTCCAGGAGCGCACCATCTTCTTC
AAGGACGACGGCAACTACAAGACCCGCGCCGAGGTGAAGTTCGAGGGCGACACCCTGGTGAACCGCATCG
AGCTGAAGGGCATCGACTTCAAGGAGGACGGCAACATCCTGGGGCACAAGCTGGAGTACAACTACAACAG
CCACAACGTCTATATCATGGCCGACAAGCAGAAGAACGGCATCAAGGTGAACTTCAAGATCCGCCACAAC
ATCGAGGACGGCAGCGTGCAGCTCGCCGACCACTACCAGCAGAACACCCCCATCGGCGACGGCCCCGTGC
TGCTGCCCGACAACCACTACCTGAGCACCCAGTCCGCCCTGAGCAAAGACCCCAACGAGAAGCGCGATCA
CATGGTCCTGCTGGAGTTCGTGACCGCCGCCGGGATCACTCTCGGCATGGACGAGCTGTACAAGTAAAGC
GGCCGCGACTCTAGATCATAATCAGCCATACCACATTTGTAGAGGTTTTACTTGCTTTAAAAAACCTCCC
ACACCTCCCCCTGAACCTGAAACATAAAATGAATGCAATTGTTGTTGTTAACTTGTTTATTGCAGCTTAT
AATGGTTACAAATAAAGCAATAGCATCACAAATTTCACAAATAAAGCATTTTTTTCACTGCATTCTAGTT
GTGGTTTGTCCAAACTCATCAATGTATCTTAAGGCGTAAATTGTAAGCGTTAATATTTTGTTAAAATTCG
CGTTAAATTTTTGTTAAATCAGCTCATTTTTTAACCAATAGGCCGAAATCGGCAAAATCCCTTATAAATC
AAAAGAATAGACCGAGATAGGGT
[37 nt withheld, positions 3104-3140]
AAAGAACGTGGACTCCAACGTCAAAGG
[49 nt withheld, positions 3168-3216]
T
[91 nt withheld, positions 3218-3308]
G
[124 nt withheld, positions 3310-3433]
CAGGTGGCACTTTTCGGGGAAATGTGCGCGGAACCCCTATTTGTTTATTTTTCTAAATACATTCAAATAT
GTATCCGCTCATGAGACAATAACCCTGATAAATGCTTCAATAATATTGAAAAAGGAAGAGTCCTGAGGCG
GAAAGAACCAGCTGTGGAATGTGTGTCAGTTAGGGTGTGGAAAGTCCCCAGGCTCCCCAGCAGGCAGAAG
TATGCAAAGCATGCATCTCAATTAGTCAGCAACCAGGTGTGGAAAGTCCCCAGGCTCCCCAGCAGGCAGA
AGTATGCAAAGCATGCATCTCAATTAGTCAGCAACCATAGTCCCGCCCCTAACTCCGCCCATCCCGCCCC
TAACTCCGCCCAGTTCCGCCCATTCTCCGCCCCATGGCTGACTAATTTTTTTTATTTATGCAGAGGCCGA
GGCCGCCTCGGCCTCTGAGCTATTCCAGAAGTAGTGAGGAGGCTTTTTTGGAGGCCTAGGCTTTTGCAAA
GATCGATCAAGAGACAGGATGAGGATCGTTTCGCATGATTGAACAAGATGGATTGCACGCAGGTTCTCCG
GCCGCTTGGGTGGAGAGGCTATTCGGCTATGACTGGGCACAACAGACAATCGGCTGCTCTGATGCCGCCG
TGTTCCGGCTGTCAGCGCAGGGGCGCCCGGTTCTTTTTGTCAAGACCGACCTGTCCGGTGCCCTGAATGA
ACTGCAAGACGAGGCAGCGCGGCTATCGTGGCTGGCCACGACGGGCGTTCCTTGCGCAGCTGTGCTCGAC
GTTGTCACTGAAGCGGGAAGGGACTGGCTGCTATTGGGCGAAGTGCCGGGGCAGGATCTCCTGTCATCTC
ACCTTGCTCCTGCCGAGAAAGTATCCATCATGGCTGATGCAATGCGGCGGCTGCATACGCTTGATCCGGC
TACCTGCCCATTCGACCACCAAGCGAAACATCGCATCGAGCGAGCACGTACTCGGATGGAAGCCGGTCTT
GTCGATCAGGATGATCTGGACGAAGAGCATCAGGGGCTCGCGCCAGCCGAACTGTTCGCCAGGCTCAAGG
CGAGCATGCCCGACGGCGAGGATCTCGTCGTGACCCATGGCGATGCCTGCTTGCCGAATATCATGGTGGA
AAATGGCCGCTTTTCTGGATTCATCGACTGTGGCCGGCTGGGTGTGGCGGACCGCTATCAGGACATAGCG
TTGGCTACCCGTGATATTGCTGAAGAGCTTGGCGGCGAATGGGCTGACCGCTTCCTCGTGCTTTACGGTA
TCGCCGCTCCCGATTCGCAGCGCATCGCCTTCTATCGCCTTCTTGACGAGTTCTTCTGAGCGGGACTCTG
GGGTTCGAAATGACCGACCAAGCGACGCCCAACCTGCCATCACGAGATTTCGATTCCACCGCCGCCTTCT
ATGAAAGGTTGGGCTTCGGAATCGTTTTCCGGGACGCCGGCTGGATGATCCTCCAGCGCGGGGATCTCAT
GCTGGAGTTCTTCGCCCACCCTAGGGGGAGGCTAACTGAAACACGGAAGGAGACAATACCGGAAGGAACC
CGCGCTATGACGGCAATAAAAAGACAGAATAAAACGCACGGTGTTGGGTCGTTTGTTCATAAACGCGGGG
TTCGGTCCCAGGGCTGGCACTCTGTCGATACCCCACCGAGACCCCATTGGGGCCAATACGCCCGCGTTTC
TTCCTTTTCCCCACCCCACCCCCCAAGTTCGGGTGAAGGCCCAGGGCTCGCAGCCAACGTCGGGGCGGCA
GGCCCTGCCATAGCCTCAGGTTACTCATATATACTTTAGATTGATTTAAAACTTCATTTTTAATTTAAAA
GGATCTAGGTGAAGATCCTTTTTGATAATCTCATGACCAAAATCCCTTAACGTGAGTTTTCGTTCCACTG
AGCGTCAGACCCCGTAGAAAAGATCAAAGGATCTTCTTGAGATCCTTTTTTTCTGCGCGTAATCTGCTGC
TTGCAAACAAAAAAACCACCGCTACCAGCGGTGGTTTGTTTGCCGGATCAAGAGCTACCAACTCTTTTTC
CGAAGGTAACTGGCTTCAGCAGAGCGCAGATACCAAATACTGTCCTTCTAGTGTAGCCGTAGTTAGGCCA
CCACTTCAAGAACTCTGTAGCACCGCCTACATACCTCGCTCTGCTAATCCTGTTACCAGTGGCTGCTGCC
AGTGGCGATAAGTCGTGTCTTACCGGGTTGGACTCAAGACGATAGTTACCGGATAAGGCGCAGCGGTCGG
GCTGAACGGGGGGTTCGTGCACACAGCCCAGCTTGGAGCGAACGACCTACACCGAACTGAGATACCTACA
GCGTGAGCTATGAGAAAGCGCCACGCTTCCCGAAGGGAGAAAGGCGGACAGGTATCCGGTAAGCGGCAGG
GTCGGAACAGGAGAGCGCACGAGGGAGCTTCCAGGGGGAAACGCCTGGTATCTTTATAGTCCTGTCGGGT
TTCGCCACCTCTGACTTGAGCGTCGATTTTTGTGATGCTCGTCAGGGGGGCGGAGCCTATGGAAAAACGC
CAGCAACGCGGCCTTTTTACGGTTCCTGGCCTTTTGCTGGCCTTTTGCTCACATGTTCTTTCCTGCGTTA
TCCCCTGATTCTGTGGATAACCGTATTACCGCCATGCAT
