>Addgene plasmid #44445 | pEGFP-N1-delta30-TFEB | addgene partial sequence | sequence record 66637 | CMV-F 5'-CGCAAATGGGCGGTAGGCGTG-3'
GTGAACCGTCAGATCCGCTAGCGCTACCGGACTCAGATCTCGAGCTCAAGCTTGCCACCATGGATTACAT
GCAGCAGCAGCAGCAGCAGCAACAGCAGCAGCTCGGAGGGCCGCCCACCCCGGCCATCAATACCCCCGTC
CACTTCCAGTCGCCACCACCTGTGCCTGGGGAGGTGTTGAAGGTGCAGTCCTACCTGGAGAATCCCACAT
CCTACCATCTGCAGCAGTCGCAGCATCAGAAGGTGCGGGAGTACCTGTCCGAGACCTATGGGAACAAGTT
TGCTGCCCACATCAGCCCAGCCCAGGGCTCTCCGAAACCCCCACCAGCCGCCTCCCCAGGGGTGCGAGCT
GGACACGTGCTGTCCTCCTCCGCTGGCAACAGTGCTCCCAATAGCCCCATGGCCATGCTGCACATTGGCT
CCAACCCTGAGAGGGAGTTGGATGATGTCATTGACAACATTATGCGTCTGGACGATGTCCTTGGCTACAT
CAATCCTGAAATGCAGATGCCCAACACGCTACCCCTGTCCAGCAGCCACCTGAATGTGTACAGCAGCGAC
CCCCAGGTCACAGCCTCCCTGGTGGGCGTCACCAGCAGCTCCTGCCCTGCGGACCTGACCCAGAAGCGAG
AGCTCACAGATGCTGAGAGCAGGGCCCTGGCCAAGGAGCGGCAGAAGAAAGACAATCACAACTTAATTGA
AAGGAGACGAAGGTTCAACATCAATGACCGCATCAAGGAGTTGGGAATGCTGATCCCCAAGGCCAATGAC
CTGGACGTGCGCTGGAACAAGGGCACCATCCTCAAGGCCTCTGTGGATTACATCCGGAGGATGCA
