>Addgene plasmid #44445 | pEGFP-N1-delta30-TFEB | addgene partial sequence | sequence record 66639 | EGFP-N 5'-CGTCGCCGTCCAGCTCGACCAG-3'
ACCATGGTGGCGACCGGTGGATCCCGGGCCCGCGGTACCTTCAGCACATCGCCCTCCTCCATGCTGAAGC
TGCTCCGGCGGCTGCTGGCCTTGGAGGCCTCGGGGGACATGGTGGACAGAAGTGGATCAGAGGCCAGCGG
TAGCAGTGAGTCGTCCAGGAGCATGAGGTCCAGATCCTTCTTGGACAGGCTGGGGAATGGGGAGCCATGC
CCCGGCGCCAGGGGTTCGGGGTAGCCCGGGGGACCCTCGTCCTCCCTGCCCCCAAAGCTCAGGCTGTGGC
TGAAGTCCAGGTGATGGAATGGGGACGGTGGCTGGGTGGGCAGGGGCAGCGGGGCTTGCGGGGGCAGAGC
TGGCAGTGGCTCAGGGTCAGGGACCTCAGCCCCCAGCATCAGGGCCTCCCCTGGGCCCTCTTCGCTAGGC
AGCTCCTGCTTCACCACCTGCTGGGCCAGCTCAGCCATGTTCATGCCGGACGGGGAGGTGGTAGGGAGGC
CGTGCACTCGAGCCTGCATCTCCAGCTCCTGGATACGGAGCCAGAGCTGCTTGTTGGTCATCTCCAGGCG
GCGAGAGTGGTTCTCCAGCTCCCTGGACTTTTGCAGGTCCTTCTGCATCCTCCGGATGTAATCCACAGAG
GCCTTGAGGATGGTGCCCTTGTTCCAGCGCACGTCCAGGTCATTGGCCTTGGGGATCAGCATTCCCAACT
CCTTGATGC
