>Addgene plasmid #44445 | pEGFP-N1-delta30-TFEB | addgene partial sequence | sequence record 66640 | EGFP-C 5'-CATGGTCCTGCTGGAGTTCGTG-3'
AGTAAAGCGGCCGCGACTCTAGATCATAATCAGCCATACCACATTTGTAGAGGTTTTACTTGCTTTAAAA
AACCTCCCACACCTCCCCCTGAACCTGAAACATAAAATGAATGCAATTGTTGTTGTTAACTTGTTTATTG
CAGCTTATAATGGTTACAAATAAAGCAATAGCATCACAAATTTCACAAATAAAGCATTTTTTTCACTGCA
TTCTAGTTGTGGTTTGTCCAAACTCATCAATGTATCTTAAGGCGTAAATTGTAAGCGTTAATATTTTGTT
AAAATTCGCGTTAAATTTTTGTTAAATCAGCTCATTTTTTAACCAATAGGCCGAAATCGGCAAAATCCCT
TATAAATCAAAAGAATAGACCGAGATAGGGT
[37 nt withheld, positions 382-418]
AAAGAACGTGGACTCCAACGTCAAAGG
[49 nt withheld, positions 446-494]
T
[91 nt withheld, positions 496-586]
G
[46 nt withheld, positions 588-633]
